>Addgene plasmid #115980 | pSW457 - tCLV3 | addgene full sequence | sequence record 227034 | Addgene NGS Result
GACGAAAGGGCCTCGTGATACGCCTATTTTTATAGGTTAATGTCATGATAATAATGGTTTCTTAGACGTC
AGGTGGCACTTTTCGGGGAAATGTGCGCGGAACCCCTATTTGTTTATTTTTCTAAATACATTCAAATATG
TATCCGCTCATGAGACAATAACCCTGATAAATGCTTCAATAATATTGAAAAAGGAAGAGTATGAGTATTC
AACATTTCCGTGTCGCCCTTATTCCCTTTTTTGCGGCATTTTGCCTTCCTGTTTTTGCTCACCCAGAAAC
GCTGGTGAAAGTAAAAGATGCTGAAGATCAGTTGGGTGCACGAGTGGGTTACATCGAACTGGATCTCAAC
AGCGGTAAGATCCTTGAGAGTTTTCGCCCCGAAGAACGTTTTCCAATGATGAGCACTTTTAAAGTTCTGC
TATGTGGCGCGGTATTATCCCGTATTGACGCCGGGCAAGAGCAACTCGGTCGCCGCATACACTATTCTCA
GAATGACTTGGTTGAGTACTCACCAGTCACAGAAAAGCATCTTACGGATGGCATGACAGTAAGAGAATTA
TGCAGTGCTGCCATAACCATGAGTGATAACACTGCGGCCAACTTACTTCTGACAACGATCGGAGGACCGA
AGGAGCTAACCGCTTTTTTGCACAACATGGGGGATCATGTAACTCGCCTTGATCGTTGGGAACCGGAGCT
GAATGAAGCCATACCAAACGACGAGCGTGACACCACGATGCCTGTAGCAATGGCAACAACGTTGCGCAAA
CTATTAACTGGCGAACTACTTACTCTAGCTTCCCGGCAACAATTAATAGACTGGATGGAGGCGGATAAAG
TTGCAGGACCACTTCTGCGCTCGGCCCTTCCGGCTGGCTGGTTTATTGCTGATAAATCTGGAGCCGGTGA
GCGTGGCTCTCGAGGTATCATTGCAGCACTGGGGCCAGATGGTAAGCCCTCCCGTATCGTAGTTATCTAC
ACGACGGGGAGTCAGGCAACTATGGATGAACGAAATAGACAGATCGCTGAGATAGGTGCCTCACTGATTA
AGCATTGGTAACTGTCAGACCAAGTTTACTCATATATACTTTAGATTGATTTAAAACTTCATTTTTAATT
TAAAAGGATCTAGGTGAAGATCCTTTTTGATAATCTCATGACCAAAATCCCTTAACGTGAGTTTTCGTTC
CACTGAGCGTCAGACCCCGTAGAAAAGATCAAAGGATCTTCTTGAGATCCTTTTTTTCTGCGCGTAATCT
GCTGCTTGCAAACAAAAAAACCACCGCTACCAGCGGTGGTTTGTTTGCCGGATCAAGAGCTACCAACTCT
TTTTCCGAAGGTAACTGGCTTCAGCAGAGCGCAGATACCAAATACTGTTCTTCTAGTGTAGCCGTAGTTA
GGCCACCACTTCAAGAACTCTGTAGCACCGCCTACATACCTCGCTCTGCTAATCCTGTTACCAGTGGCTG
CTGCCAGTGGCGATAAGTCGTGTCTTACCGGGTTGGACTCAAGACGATAGTTACCGGATAAGGCGCAGCG
GTCGGGCTGAACGGGGGGTTCGTGCACACAGCCCAGCTTGGAGCGAACGACCTACACCGAACTGAGATAC
CTACAGCGTGAGCTATGAGAAAGCGCCACGCTTCCCGAAGGGAGAAAGGCGGACAGGTATCCGGTAAGCG
GCAGGGTCGGAACAGGAGAGCGCACGAGGGAGCTTCCAGGGGGAAACGCCTGGTATCTTTATAGTCCTGT
CGGGTTTCGCCACCTCTGACTTGAGCGTCGATTTTTGTGATGCTCGTCAGGGGGGCGGAGCCTATGGAAA
AACGCCAGCAACGCGGCCTTTTTACGGTTCCTGGCCTTTTGCTGGCCTTTTGCTCACATGTTCTTTCCTG
CGTTATCCCCTGATTCTGTGGATAACCGTATTACCGCCTTTGAGTGAGCTGATACCGCTCGCCGCAGCCG
AACGACCGAGCGCAGCGAGTCAGTGAGCGAGGAAGCGGAAGAGCGCCCAATACGCAAACCGCCTCTCCCC
GCGCGTTGGCCGATTCATTAATGCAGCTGGCACGACAGGTTTCCCGACTGGAAAGCGGGCAGTGAGCGCA
ACGCAATTAATGTGAGTTAGCTCACTCATTAGGCACCCCAGGCTTTACACTTTATGCTTCCGGCTCGTAT
GTTGTGTGGAATTGTGAGCGGATAACAATTTCACACGAGCTATTTAGGTGACACTATAGAAGTGAAGCTT
GGTCTCACTGCTAATCTCTTGTTGCTTTAAATTATTTCATATTGTAAATTACTTTCTGCTTTATCGGTTT
TACCATTTCGGGAGTCTTTTTTGTGTGCAATCTGTTTCGTTTGGTAAGCTTGTAGTTTCATGAAAGTGAA
TGTAAGATATGCATTACGTTTGTTGCTGAAGTGAATGTAAGATACGCACTATTATATCTCATGATTTTCT
AAGAAAACCCTCTTAAAACGAAGATGTCTATAGCATTACGTTTCTATTTCCATATAATACGTTAAAATTT
ATGGTTTTTACGTATAAAATGCAAAATAAAGACACAAGTATATCTCCAAAGCAATGTACCGTTGGGAAAA
TTTATTAGTACGTTTTCAATTGTCAATGCAAATAATTAATGGATGTGATAGTCACAATTAAACATACAAT
AATAAAAATGATGATGATGATTCGATGATGTGGTGGGAAGGATAAATTAAACCGACTTTGGGGCAGTGAC
AGGCAGTGTCAGTGTCAAAGACAACCATTTGTAGTCACTATTTCTATCGAAGGTTGCAAATTGAATGGTG
GAGGAGTATCAAAACGACACACATACTTGAAAAGATATTTTAATAATATAAAAAAATTGGTGATGGCGTA
ATAACAAACCTAGAGCTAATTATTATCCTTAATGATACCAAATCTATATGATACGATATTTGTTTTAAAA
AGAGTAAAGACTGACACTTGAGATGTGACACTGGCGATTTCGCTCACGTCACCACTTTTCCCACCTCAAA
TAACGCTTACGGCTTTATCCATTAATTCTAAGTATAATTTTAAGTGTATTTTTTCTTGCCAAATTCAAAT
ATATCTTACTAAATGGATGAACATTATAAAATTGTTATCAAAACCATTAAATGTTCTTATAATTTCTTTC
GTTCCTCCAATGTCATCCCAAGACTTTTTGACCTAATATATGATATATCTAACTTGCTTTGGAATCGTAT
GACATATATCTTCAAATACATATTTCGTATTTTTTTTTCACGAAAACTAATTTAGAAAGTAGAAAACCAG
CTATTTTAAAGAAAATAAAGTGTGTTTATATATATTCTAAAACAATGCTATAAGAACATAAGACCAAGAT
ATATACAATGTTATTTTATATTTATTATTAAGCATTAACATTGAAATTAAAAATATTAAACATGTATACC
AAAGTAATCAACATTGTAGTTATTACTACTCTCTCTGTTCATTTTTGTTTGATTGTTTAGAAAAAACACA
CATACTATGAGACCGAATTCTCGCCCTATAGTGAGTCGTATTACCTGGCCGTCGTTTTACAACGTCGTGA
CTGGGAAAACCCTGGCGTTACCCAACTTAATCGCCTTGCAGCACATCCCCCTTTCGCCAGCTGGCGTAAT
AGCGAAGAGGCCCGCACCGATCGCCCTTCCCAACAGTTGCGCAGCCTGAATGGCGAATGGCGCCTGATGC
GGTATTTTCTCCTTACGCATCTGTGCGGTATTTCACACCGCATATGGTGCACTCTCAGTACAATCTGCTC
TGATGCCGCATAGTTAAGCCAGCCCCGACACCCGCCAACACCCGCTGACGCGCCCTGACGGGCTTGTCTG
CTCCCGGCATCCGCTTACAGACAAGCTGTGACCGTCTCCGGGAGCTGCATGTGTCAGAGGTTTTCACCGT
CATCACCGAAACGCGCGA
Features (pLannotate 1.2.2; 12 found; start..end, strand, type, name):
     96..200     +  promoter       AmpR promoter: bla
    201..1061    +  CDS            AmpR: β-lactamase; bla; confers resistance to ampicillin, carbenicillin, and related antibiotics
   1232..1820    +  rep_origin     ori: high-copy-number ColE1/pMB1/pBR322/pUC origin of replication
   2003..2095    +  CDS            lacI (fragment): lac repressor; lacI; The lac repressor binds to the lac operator to inhibit transcription in E. coli. This inhibition can be relieved by adding lactose or isopropyl-β-D-thiogalactopyranoside (IPTG).
   2108..2129    +  protein_bind   CAP binding site: CAP binding activates transcription in the presence of cAMP. E. coli catabolite activator protein
   2144..2174    +  promoter       lac promoter: promoter for the E. coli lac operon
   2182..2198    +  protein_bind   lac operator: The lac repressor binds to the lac operator to inhibit transcription in E. coli. This inhibition can be relieved by adding lactose or isopropyl-β-D-thiogalactopyranoside (IPTG). lac repressor encoded by lacI
   2212..2230    +  promoter       SP6 promoter: promoter for bacteriophage SP6 RNA polymerase
   3525..3543    -  promoter       T7 promoter: promoter for bacteriophage T7 RNA polymerase
   3545..3697    +  CDS            lacZα (fragment): LacZα fragment of β-galactosidase; lacZ fragment
   3703..3802    -  misc_feature   bom (fragment): basis of mobility region from pBR322
   3904..1       -  CDS            rop (fragment) (across the origin): Rop protein, which maintains plasmids at low copy number; rop
