[The description below was written by a language model from this plasmid's Addgene catalogue record and pLannotate feature annotations shown in this document.]
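Description:
pSW457 - tCLV3 is a GreenGate entry vector that supplies a terminator module for modular assembly of plant expression constructs. It is built on the backbone recorded as E000; the vector type is otherwise unspecified. The 3,938 nt plasmid is a small, high-copy E. coli cloning plasmid. It replicates from a ColE1/pUC-type origin and is selected with ampicillin through the β-lactamase gene driven by its own bla promoter. Remnants of pBR322/pUC ancestry are also annotated: short fragments of lacI, rop, the bom region and lacZα, along with the CAP binding site, lac promoter and lac operator. As fragments, they are unlikely to have any role in this construct.

The payload is tCLV3, a 1,252 bp insert from Arabidopsis thaliana, which by its name and stated purpose is the terminator region of the CLV3 (CLAVATA3) gene. The feature table does not annotate the insert itself. However, the unannotated stretch between the SP6 promoter and the oppositely oriented T7 promoter is about the right size to hold it, and these phage promoters can serve as flanking sequencing sites. The cloning sites are recorded as unknown.

In the GreenGate system, entry modules such as promoters, tags, coding sequences, terminators and resistance cassettes are combined in a defined order into a plant transformation destination vector by Golden Gate-style type IIS restriction and ligation. This plasmid provides the terminator piece rather than expressing anything itself. It belongs to a toolkit for inducible, cell type-specific gene expression in Arabidopsis, where CLV3 regulatory sequences would be relevant to stem-cell-specific expression, although the record does not spell this out.
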