Addgene plasmid #115980: pSW457 - tCLV3
Purpose: entry vector for GreenGate cloning method, terminator
Depositing lab: Jan Lohmann. Depositing organization: Universitaet Heidelberg. Publication: A Comprehensive Toolkit for Inducible, Cell Type-Specific Gene Expression in Arabidopsis. Schurholz AK, Lopez-Salmeron V, Li Z, Forner J, Wenzl C, Gaillochet C, Augustin S, Vilches-Barro A, Fuchs M, Gebert M, Lohmann JU, Greb T, Wolf S. Plant Physiol. 2018 Jul 19. pii: pp.18.00463. doi: 10.1104/pp.18.00463. PubMed 30026289.
Backbone
  Vector backbone: E000
  Vector type: Unspecified
Growth in bacteria
  Bacterial resistance: Ampicillin, 100 μg/mL
  Growth temperature: 37°C
  Growth strain: DH5alpha
  Copy number: High Copy
Gene/Insert
  Gene/Insert name: tCLV3
  Species: A. thaliana (mustard weed)
  Insert size (bp): 1252
  Cloning method: Restriction Enzyme; 5′ cloning site Unknown (unknown if destroyed); 3′ cloning site Unknown (unknown if destroyed)
Terms and licenses: Academic/Nonprofit Terms; Industry Terms: Not Available to Industry
How to cite: pSW457 - tCLV3 was a gift from Jan Lohmann (Addgene plasmid # 115980 ; http://n2t.net/addgene:115980 ; RRID:Addgene_115980)
